>Addgene plasmid #61049 | pBS-KS-attB1-2-PT-SA-SD-2-FRT-2xTY1-FRT-V5 | depositor full sequence | sequence record 98932 | pBS-KS-attB1-2-PT-SA-SD-2-FRT-2xTY1-FRT-V5 sequence 3604 bps
GAAACCTGTCGTGCCAGCTGCATTAATGAATCGGCCAACGCGCGGGGAGAGGCGGTTTGCGTATTGGGCG
CTCTTCCGCTTCCTCGCTCACTGACTCGCTGCGCTCGGTCGTTCGGCTGCGGCGAGCGGTATCAGCTCAC
TCAAAGGCGGTAATACGGTTATCCACAGAATCAGGGGATAACGCAGGAAAGAACATGTGAGCAAAAGGCC
AGCAAAAGGCCAGGAACCGTAAAAAGGCCGCGTTGCTGGCGTTTTTCCATAGGCTCCGCCCCCCTGACGA
GCATCACAAAAATCGACGCTCAAGTCAGAGGTGGCGAAACCCGACAGGACTATAAAGATACCAGGCGTTT
CCCCCTGGAAGCTCCCTCGTGCGCTCTCCTGTTCCGACCCTGCCGCTTACCGGATACCTGTCCGCCTTTC
TCCCTTCGGGAAGCGTGGCGCTTTCTCATAGCTCACGCTGTAGGTATCTCAGTTCGGTGTAGGTCGTTCG
CTCCAAGCTGGGCTGTGTGCACGAACCCCCCGTTCAGCCCGACCGCTGCGCCTTATCCGGTAACTATCGT
CTTGAGTCCAACCCGGTAAGACACGACTTATCGCCACTGGCAGCAGCCACTGGTAACAGGATTAGCAGAG
CGAGGTATGTAGGCGGTGCTACAGAGTTCTTGAAGTGGTGGCCTAACTACGGCTACACTAGAAGGACAGT
ATTTGGTATCTGCGCTCTGCTGAAGCCAGTTACCTTCGGAAAAAGAGTTGGTAGCTCTTGATCCGGCAAA
CAAACCACCGCTGGTAGCGGTGGTTTTTTTGTTTGCAAGCAGCAGATTACGCGCAGAAAAAAAGGATCTC
AAGAAGATCCTTTGATCTTTTCTACGGGGTCTGACGCTCAGTGGAACGAAAACTCACGTTAAGGGATTTT
GGTCATGAGATTATCAAAAAGGATCTTCACCTAGATCCTTTTAAATTAAAAATGAAGTTTTAAATCAATC
TAAAGTATATATGAGTAAACTTGGTCTGACAGTTACCAATGCTTAATCAGTGAGGCACCTATCTCAGCGA
TCTGTCTATTTCGTTCATCCATAGTTGCCTGACTCCCCGTCGTGTAGATAACTACGATACGGGAGGGCTT
ACCATCTGGCCCCAGTGCTGCAATGATACCGCGAGACCCACGCTCACCGGCTCCAGATTTATCAGCAATA
AACCAGCCAGCCGGAAGGGCCGAGCGCAGAAGTGGTCCTGCAACTTTATCCGCCTCCATCCAGTCTATTA
ATTGTTGCCGGGAAGCTAGAGTAAGTAGTTCGCCAGTTAATAGTTTGCGCAACGTTGTTGCCATTGCTAC
AGGCATCGTGGTGTCACGCTCGTCGTTTGGTATGGCTTCATTCAGCTCCGGTTCCCAACGATCAAGGCGA
GTTACATGATCCCCCATGTTGTGCAAAAAAGCGGTTAGCTCCTTCGGTCCTCCGATCGTTGTCAGAAGTA
AGTTGGCCGCAGTGTTATCACTCATGGTTATGGCAGCACTGCATAATTCTCTTACTGTCATGCCATCCGT
AAGATGCTTTTCTGTGACTGGTGAGTACTCAACCAAGTCATTCTGAGAATAGTGTATGCGGCGACCGAGT
TGCTCTTGCCCGGCGTCAATACGGGATAATACCGCGCCACATAGCAGAACTTTAAAAGTGCTCATCATTG
GAAAACGTTCTTCGGGGCGAAAACTCTCAAGGATCTTACCGCTGTTGAGATCCAGTTCGATGTAACCCAC
TCGTGCACCCAACTGATCTTCAGCATCTTTTACTTTCACCAGCGTTTCTGGGTGAGCAAAAACAGGAAGG
CAAAATGCCGCAAAAAAGGGAATAAGGGCGACACGGAAATGTTGAATACTCATACTCTTCCTTTTTCAAT
ATTATTGAAGCATTTATCAGGGTTATTGTCTCATGAGCGGATACATATTTGAATGTATTTAGAAAAATAA
ACAAATAGGGGTTCCGCGCACATTTCCCCGAAAAGTGCCACCTAAATTGTAAGCGTTAATATTTTGTTAA
AATTCGCGTTAAATTTTTGTTAAATCAGCTCATTTTTTAACCAATAGGCCGAAATCGGCAAAATCCCTTA
TAAATCAAAAGAATAGACCGAGATAGGGT
[37 nt withheld, positions 2130-2166]
AAAGAACGTGGACTCCAACGTCAAAGG
[49 nt withheld, positions 2194-2242]
T
[91 nt withheld, positions 2244-2334]
G
[124 nt withheld, positions 2336-2459]
CCCATTCGCCATTCAGGCTGCGCAACTGTTGGGAAGGGCGATCGGTGCGGGCCTCTTCGCTATTACGCCA
GCTGGCGAAAGGGGGATGTGCTGCAAGGCGATTAAGTTGGGTAACGCCAGGGTTTTCCCAGTCACGACGT
TGTAAAACGACGGCCAGTGAGCGCGCGTAATACGACTCACTATAGGGCGAATTGGAGCTCGCTAGCGATG
TAGGTCACGGTCTCGAAGCCGCGGTGCGGGTGCCAGGGCGTGCCCTTGGGCTCCCCGGGCGCGTACTCCA
CCTCACCCATCTGGTCCATCATGATGGTCGACTCTAGAAGTCGATCCAACATGGCGACTTGTCCCATCCC
CGGCATGTTTAAATATACTAATTATTCTTGAACTAATTTTAATCAACCGATTTATCTCTCTTCCGCAGGT
CGGGAGGTTCCGGTGGAAGCGGAGGTAGCGGCGGATCGGAAGTTCCTATTCCGAAGTTCCTATTCTCTAG
AAAGTATAGGAACTTCGAGGTCCACACTAATCAAGACCCCCTGGATGCCGAGGTGCACACCAACCAGGAC
CCTCTGGACCGGAAGTTCCTATTCCGAAGTTCCTATTCTCTAGAAAGTATAGGAACTTCGGGCAAGCCCA
TCCCCAACCCCCTGCTGGGCCTGGATAGCACCAGATCCGGAGGTAGCGGTGGAAGCGGAGGTTCCGGCAG
GTAAGTTATTGAACAATGGCATCAAATGCCTTCATCATCACTACCCTTTAGCCCTTAAGACCCCACAATG
ACCTTACCCACTCAGAGAAAAAAGTAAATATGAAAGCCCATTTGAACTTCTAAGCTTGTCGACCATCATG
ATGGACCAGATGGGTGAGGTGGAGTACGCGCCCGGGGAGCCCAAGGGCACGCCCTGGCACCCGCACCGCG
GCTTCGAGACCGTGACCTACATCATGCATGGTACCCAGCTTTTGTTCCCTTTAGTGAGGGTTAATTGCGC
GCTTGGCGTAATCATGGTCATAGCTGTTTCCTGTGTGAAATTGTTATCCGCTCACAATTCCACACAACAT
ACGAGCCGGAAGCATAAAGTGTAAAGCCTGGGGTGCCTAATGAGTGAGCTAACTCACATTAATTGCGTTG
CGCTCACTGCCCGCTTTCCAGTCGG
Features (pLannotate 1.2.2; 15 found; start..end, strand, type, name):
    254..842     -  rep_origin     ori: high-copy-number ColE1/pMB1/pBR322/pUC origin of replication
   1013..1873    -  CDS            AmpR: β-lactamase; bla; confers resistance to ampicillin, carbenicillin, and related antibiotics
   1874..1978    -  promoter       AmpR promoter: bla
   2031..2459    -  rep_origin     f1 ori (sequence partly withheld): f1 bacteriophage origin of replication; arrow indicates direction of (+) strand synthesis
   2464..2619    -  CDS            lacZα (fragment): LacZα fragment of β-galactosidase; lacZ fragment
   2627..2645    +  promoter       T7 promoter: promoter for bacteriophage T7 RNA polymerase
   2681..2750    +  protein_bind   attB: attB site for the φC31 integrase (Groth et al., 2000) phage φC31 integrase
   2918..2965    +  protein_bind   FRT: FLP-mediated recombination occurs in the 8-bp core sequence TCTAGAAA (Turan and Bode, 2011). FLP recombinase from the Saccharomyces cerevisiae 2μ plasmid
   3031..3078    +  protein_bind   FRT: FLP-mediated recombination occurs in the 8-bp core sequence TCTAGAAA (Turan and Bode, 2011). FLP recombinase from the Saccharomyces cerevisiae 2μ plasmid
   3308..3377    -  protein_bind   attB: attB site for the φC31 integrase (Groth et al., 2000) phage φC31 integrase
   3417..3435    -  promoter       T3 promoter: promoter for bacteriophage T3 RNA polymerase
   3480..3496    -  protein_bind   lac operator: The lac repressor binds to the lac operator to inhibit transcription in E. coli. This inhibition can be relieved by adding lactose or isopropyl-β-D-thiogalactopyranoside (IPTG). lac repressor encoded by lacI
   3504..3534    -  promoter       lac promoter: promoter for the E. coli lac operon
   3549..3570    -  protein_bind   CAP binding site: CAP binding activates transcription in the presence of cAMP. E. coli catabolite activator protein
   3583..71      -  CDS            lacI (fragment) (across the origin): lac repressor; lacI; The lac repressor binds to the lac operator to inhibit transcription in E. coli. This inhibition can be relieved by adding lactose or isopropyl-β-D-thiogalactopyranoside (IPTG).
