[The description below was written by a language model from this plasmid's Addgene catalogue record and pLannotate feature annotations shown in this document.]
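Description:
pBS-KS-attB1-2-PT-SA-SD-2-FRT-2xTY1-FRT-V5 is a small (about 3.6 kb) pBluescript KS-based donor plasmid for the second step of a two-step CRISPR and recombinase-mediated cassette exchange (RMCE) strategy for genome engineering in Drosophila. It is maintained in E. coli at high copy through a ColE1/pUC-type origin and selected with ampicillin via the β-lactamase gene. The backbone also carries an f1 phage origin, lac promoter/operator and lacZα remnants, and T7 and T3 promoters flanking the cloning region, all standard Bluescript features with no specific role in the fly application.

The functional payload lies between two inverted φC31 attB sites. In the first step of the scheme, a dsRed marker cassette is placed at the target locus by CRISPR-assisted editing; φC31 integrase then swaps that marker for the sequence between the attB sites of this plasmid. As the name indicates, the exchanged segment is a protein-trap-style artificial exon bounded by a splice acceptor and splice donor in intron phase 2, so that when it sits in a coding intron of matching phase it is spliced in frame into the host transcript; these splice elements are not annotated in the feature table. The roughly 300 bp synthetic insert contains two FRT sites in the same orientation flanking a 2xTY1 epitope tag, followed by a V5 tag. The record describes this as a flip-out conditional cassette: FLP recombinase should excise the FRT-flanked TY1 segment while leaving V5, although the record does not state the intended consequence of this excision for the tagged protein. The TY1 and V5 tags themselves were not detected as annotated features.
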