Addgene plasmid #61049: pBS-KS-attB1-2-PT-SA-SD-2-FRT-2xTY1-FRT-V5
Purpose: CRISPR-RMCE, second step attB plasmid, intron phase 2, exchange dsRed with flip-out conditional cassette.
Depositing lab: Frank Schnorrer. Depositing organization: Max Planck Institute of Biochemistry. Publication: A Versatile Two-Step CRISPR- and RMCE-Based Strategy for Efficient Genome Engineering in Drosophila. Zhang X, Koolhaas WH, Schnorrer F. G3 (Bethesda). 2014 Oct 15. pii: g3.114.013979. doi: 10.1534/g3.114.013979. PubMed 25324299.
Backbone
  Vector backbone: pBS-KS-attB1-2-PT-SA-SD
  Backbone manufacturer: Hugo J Bellen
  Backbone size w/o insert (bp): 3300
  Total vector size (bp): 3604
  Vector type: CRISPR
Growth in bacteria
  Bacterial resistance: Ampicillin, 100 μg/mL
  Growth temperature: 37°C
  Growth strain: DH5alpha
  Copy number: High Copy
Gene/Insert
  Gene/Insert name: FRT-2xTY1-FRT-V5
  Species: Synthetic
  Insert size (bp): 300
  Tag / fusion protein: TY1; V5
Terms and licenses: Academic/Nonprofit Terms; Industry Terms: Not Available to Industry
How to cite: pBS-KS-attB1-2-PT-SA-SD-2-FRT-2xTY1-FRT-V5 was a gift from Frank Schnorrer (Addgene plasmid # 61049)
