>Addgene plasmid #61049 | pBS-KS-attB1-2-PT-SA-SD-2-FRT-2xTY1-FRT-V5 | addgene partial sequence | sequence record 100134 | M13-F20 5'-TGTAAAACGACGGCCAGT-3'
CGAATTGGAGCTCGCTAGCGATGTAGGTCACGGTCTCGAAGCCGCGGTGCGGGTGCCAGGGCGTGCCCTT
GGGCTCCCCGGGCGCGTACTCCACCTCACCCATCTGGTCCATCATGATGGTCGACTCTAGAAGTCGATCC
AACATGGCGACTTGTCCCATCCCCGGCATGTTTAAATATACTAATTATTCTTGAACTAATTTTAATCAAC
CGATTTATCTCTCTTCCGCAGGTCGGGAGGTTCCGGTGGAAGCGGAGGTAGCGGCGGATCGGAAGTTCCT
ATTCCGAAGTTCCTATTCTCTAGAAAGTATAGGAACTTCGAGGTCCACACTAATCAAGACCCCCTGGATG
CCGAGGTGCACACCAACCAGGACCCTCTGGACCGGAAGTTCCTATTCCGAAGTTCCTATTCTCTAGAAAG
TATAGGAACTTCGGGCAAGCCCATCCCCAACCCCCTGCTGGGCCTGGATAGCACCAGATCCGGAGGTAGC
GGTGGAAGCGGAGGTTCCGGCAGGTAAGTTATTGAACAATGGCATCAAATGCCTTCATCATCACTACCCT
TTAGCCCTTAAGACCCCACAATGACCTTACCCACTCAGAGAAAAAAGTAAATATGAAAGCCCATTTGAAC
TTCTAAGCTTGTCGACCATCATGATGGACCAGATGGGTGAGGTGGAGTACGCGCCCGGGGAGCCCAAGGG
CACGCCCTGGCACCCGCACCGCGGCTTCGAGACCGTGACCTACATC
