>Addgene plasmid #61049 | pBS-KS-attB1-2-PT-SA-SD-2-FRT-2xTY1-FRT-V5 | addgene partial sequence | sequence record 100135 | M13-Rev 5'-CAGGAAACAGCTATGACC-3'
CGCGTACTCCACCTCACCCATCTGGTCCATCATGATGGTCGACTCTAGAAGTCGATCCAACATGGCGACT
TGTCCCATCCCCGGCATGTTTAAATATACTAATTATTCTTGAACTAATTTTAATCAACCGATTTATCTCT
CTTCCGCAGGTCGGGAGGTTCCGGTGGAAGCGGAGGTAGCGGCGGATCGGAAGTTCCTATTCCGAAGTTC
CTATTCTCTAGAAAGTATAGGAACTTCGAGGTCCACACTAATCAAGACCCCCTGGATGCCGAGGTGCACA
CCAACCAGGACCCTCTGGACCGGAAGTTCCTATTCCGAAGTTCCTATTCTCTAGAAAGTATAGGAACTTC
GGGCAAGCCCATCCCCAACCCCCTGCTGGGCCTGGATAGCACCAGATCCGGAGGTAGCGGTGGAAGCGGA
GGTTCCGGCAGGTAAGTTATTGAACAATGGCATCAAATGCCTTCATCATCACTACCCTTTAGCCCTTAAG
ACCCCACAATGACCTTACCCACTCAGAGAAAAAAGTAAATATGAAAGCCCATTTGAACTTCTAAGCTTGT
CGACCATCATGATGGACCAGATGGGTGAGGTGGAGTACGCGCCCGGGGAGCCCAAGGGCACGCCCTGGCA
CCCGCACCGCGGCTTCGAGACCGTGACCTACATCATGCATGGTACCCAGC
